>Addgene plasmid #210917 | pFBD-BirA_COPB2:1-300 | addgene full sequence | sequence record 424527 | Addgene NGS Result
G
[124 nt withheld, positions 2-125]
C
[91 nt withheld, positions 127-217]
A
[49 nt withheld, positions 219-267]
CCTTTGACGTTGGAGTCCACGTTCTT
[37 nt withheld, positions 294-330]
ACCCTATCTCGGTCTATTCTTTTGATTTATAAGGGATTTTGCCGATTTCGGCCTATTGGTTAAAAAATGA
GCTGATTTAACAAAAATTTAACGCGAATTTTAACAAAATATTAACGCTTACAATTTAGGTGGCACTTTTC
GGGGAAATGTGCGCGGAACCCCTATTTGTTTATTTTTCTAAATACATTCAAATATGTATCCGCTCATGAG
ACAATAACCCTGATAAATGCTTCAATAATATTGAAAAAGGAAGAGTATGAGTATTCAACATTTCCGTGTC
GCCCTTATTCCCTTTTTTGCGGCATTTTGCCTTCCTGTTTTTGCTCACCCAGAAACGCTGGTGAAAGTAA
AAGATGCTGAAGATCAGTTGGGTGCACGAGTGGGTTACATCGAACTGGATCTCAACAGCGGTAAGATCCT
TGAGAGTTTTCGCCCCGAAGAACGTTTTCCAATGATGAGCACTTTTAAAGTTCTGCTATGTGGCGCGGTA
TTATCCCGTATTGACGCCGGGCAAGAGCAACTCGGTCGCCGCATACACTATTCTCAGAATGACTTGGTTG
AGTACTCACCAGTCACAGAAAAGCATCTTACGGATGGCATGACAGTAAGAGAATTATGCAGTGCTGCCAT
AACCATGAGTGATAACACTGCGGCCAACTTACTTCTGACAACGATCGGAGGACCGAAGGAGCTAACCGCT
TTTTTGCACAACATGGGGGATCATGTAACTCGCCTTGATCGTTGGGAACCGGAGCTGAATGAAGCCATAC
CAAACGACGAGCGTGACACCACGATGCCTGTAGCAATGGCAACAACGTTGCGCAAACTATTAACTGGCGA
ACTACTTACTCTAGCTTCCCGGCAACAATTAATAGACTGGATGGAGGCGGATAAAGTTGCAGGACCACTT
CTGCGCTCGGCCCTTCCGGCTGGCTGGTTTATTGCTGATAAATCTGGAGCCGGTGAGCGTGGGTCTCGCG
GTATCATTGCAGCACTGGGGCCAGATGGTAAGCCCTCCCGTATCGTAGTTATCTACACGACGGGGAGTCA
GGCAACTATGGATGAACGAAATAGACAGATCGCTGAGATAGGTGCCTCACTGATTAAGCATTGGTAACTG
TCAGACCAAGTTTACTCATATATACTTTAGATTGATTTAAAACTTCATTTTTAATTTAAAAGGATCTAGG
TGAAGATCCTTTTTGATAATCTCATGACCAAAATCCCTTAACGTGAGTTTTCGTTCCACTGAGCGTCAGA
CCCCGTAGAAAAGATCAAAGGATCTTCTTGAGATCCTTTTTTTCTGCGCGTAATCTGCTGCTTGCAAACA
AAAAAACCACCGCTACCAGCGGTGGTTTGTTTGCCGGATCAAGAGCTACCAACTCTTTTTCCGAAGGTAA
CTGGCTTCAGCAGAGCGCAGATACCAAATACTGTTCTTCTAGTGTAGCCGTAGTTAGGCCACCACTTCAA
GAACTCTGTAGCACCGCCTACATACCTCGCTCTGCTAATCCTGTTACCAGTGGCTGCTGCCAGTGGCGAT
AAGTCGTGTCTTACCGGGTTGGACTCAAGACGATAGTTACCGGATAAGGCGCAGCGGTCGGGCTGAACGG
GGGGTTCGTGCACACAGCCCAGCTTGGAGCGAACGACCTACACCGAACTGAGATACCTACAGCGTGAGCT
ATGAGAAAGCGCCACGCTTCCCGAAGGGAGAAAGGCGGACAGGTATCCGGTAAGCGGCAGGGTCGGAACA
GGAGAGCGCACGAGGGAGCTTCCAGGGGGAAACGCCTGGTATCTTTATAGTCCTGTCGGGTTTCGCCACC
TCTGACTTGAGCGTCGATTTTTGTGATGCTCGTCAGGGGGGCGGAGCCTATGGAAAAACGCCAGCAACGC
GGCCTTTTTACGGTTCCTGGCCTTTTGCTGGCCTTTTGCTCACATGTTCTTTCCTGCGTTATCCCCTGAT
TCTGTGGATAACCGTATTACCGCCTTTGAGTGAGCTGATACCGCTCGCCGCAGCCGAACGACCGAGCGCA
GCGAGTCAGTGAGCGAGGAAGCGGAAGAGCGCCTGATGCGGTATTTTCTCCTTACGCATCTGTGCGGTAT
TTCACACCGCATAGACCAGCCGCGTAACCTGGCAAAATCGGTTACGGTTGAGTAATAAATGGATGCCCTG
CGTAAGCGGGTGTGGGCGGACAATAAAGTCTTAAACTGAACAAAATAGATCTAAACTATGACAATAAAGT
CTTAAACTAGACAGAATAGTTGTAAACTGAAATCAGTCCAGTTATGCTGTGAAAAAGCATACTGGACTTT
TGTTATGGCTAAAGCAAACTCTTCATTTTCTGAAGTGCAAATTGCCCGTCGTATTAAAGAGGGGCGTGGC
CAAGGGCATGGTAAAGACTATATTCGCGGCGTTGTGACAATTTACCGAACAACTCCGCGGCCGGGAAGCC
GATCTCGGCTTGAACGAATTGTTAGGTGGCGGTACTTGGGTCGATATCAAAGTGCATCACTTCTTCCCGT
ATGCCCAACTTTGTATAGAGAGCCACTGCGGGATCGTCACCGTAATCTGCTTGCACGTAGATCACATAAG
CACCAAGCGCGTTGGCCTCATGCTTGAGGAGATTGATGAGCGCGGTGGCAATGCCCTGCCTCCGGTGCTC
GCCGGAGACTGCGAGATCATAGATATAGATCTCACTACGCGGCTGCTCAAACTTGGGCAGAACGTAAGCC
GCGAGAGCGCCAACAACCGCTTCTTGGTCGAAGGCAGCAAGCGCGATGAATGTCTTACTACGGAGCAAGT
TCCCGAGGTAATCGGAGTCCGGCTGATGTTGGGAGTAGGTGGCTACGTCTCCGAACTCACGACCGAAAAG
ATCAAGAGCAGCCCGCATGGATTTGACTTGGTCAGGGCCGAGCCTACATGTGCGAATGATGCCCATACTT
GAGCCACCTAACTTTGTTTTAGGGCGACTGCCCTGCTGCGTAACATCGTTGCTGCTCCATAACATCAAAC
ATCGACCCACGGCGTAACGCGCTTGCTGCTTGGATGCCCGAGGCATAGACTGTACAAAAAAACAGTCATA
ACAAGCCATGAAAACCGCCACTGCGCCGTTACCACCGCTGCGTTCGGTCAAGGTTCTGGACCAGTTGCGT
GAGCGCATACGCTACTTGCATTACAGTTTACGAACCGAACAGGCTTATGTCAACTGGGTTCGTGCCTTCA
TCCGTTTCCACGGTGTGCGTCACCCGGCAACCTTGGGCAGCAGCGAAGTCGAGGCATTTCTGTCCTGGCT
GGCGAACGAGCGCAAGGTTTCGGTCTCCACGCATCGTCAGGCATTGGCGGCCTTGCTGTTCTTCTACGGC
AAGGTGCTGTGCACGGATCTGCCCTTGCTTCAGGAGATCGGTAGACCTCGGCCGTCGCGGCGCTTGCCGG
TGGTGCTGACCCCGGATGAAGTGGTTCGCATCCTCGGTTTTCTGGAAGGCGAGCATCGTTTGTTCGCCCA
GGACTCTAGCTATAGTTCTAGTGGTTGGCTACGTACCCGTAGTGGCTATGGCAGGGCTTGCCGCCCCGAC
GTTGGCTGCGAGCCCTGGGCCTTCACCCGAACTTGGGGGTTGGGGTGGGGAAAAGGAAGAAACGCGGGCG
TATTGGTCCCAATGGGGTCTCGGTGGGGTATCGACAGAGTGCCAGCCCTGGGACCGAACCCCGCGTTTAT
GAACAAACGACCCAACACCCGTGCGTTTTATTCTGTCTTTTTATTGCCGTCATAGCGCGGGTTCCTTCCG
GTATTGTCTCCTTCCGTGTTTCAGTTAGCCTCCCCCATCTCCCGGTACTTCATTTTTCTGCACTACGCAG
GGATATTTCACCGCCCATCCAGGGTTTTATTATTCCATCCTGCTCAAGTAATAAAGCCCCCTGTTTGTCT
ATTCCGCGTGAAATGCCAAATATTTCTTTATCACCAATGATAAGTTTCACTGGGCGATTAATAAAATTAT
CCAGCTTTTCCCAGCGCGACAGATAAGGTGCCAATCCTTCTTGTTCGAAGAGTTCCAACGCAGCACGTAA
TTCACGTATTAGCATGGCCGCCAACGTATTACGATCGAGATTGATCCCCGCTTCCTGCAGCGTGATCCAC
CCCTGATTAACGACACTCTCTTCAACACGGCGCATTGCCATGTTGATCCCGGCTCCAATGACTATTTGCG
CCGCATCGCCAGTTTTGCCAGTCAGCTCCACCAGAATGCCTGCCAGCTTGCGATCCTGCAGATAGAGGTC
ATTAGGCCATTTAACACGAACTTTATCTGCACCCAGCTTGCGTAATACTTCCGCCATCACGATACCGATA
ACCAGACTTAAACCAATCGCCGCCGCCGGGCCTTGTTCCAGACGCCAGAACATCGACAAATATAAGTTTG
CGCCAAAAGGCGAAAACCATTTCCGACCCCGGCGACCACGGCCAGCCTGCTGGTATTCTGCAATGCAAGC
ATCGCCCGATTTAAGCTCTCCGATACGATCAAGAAGGTACTGATTCGTGGAGTCAATCACTGGCAGCACG
GCTACACTACCGCCATCCAGCTGACCCAATATCTGTTTAGCATTAAGTAACTGGATAGGCTCAGGCAGGC
TGTATCCTTTACCCGGAACGGTAAAGACATCAACGCCCCAGTCACGCAGTGTCTGAATGTGTTTATTAAT
AGCCGCCCGGCTCATTCCCAGCGTTTCACCCAACTGCTCGCCAGAGTGAAATTCACCGTTCGCTAACAGG
GCAATCAATTTCAGTGGCACGGTGTTATCCTTCATGGCTCGAGATCCCGGGTGATCAAGTCTTCGTCGAG
TGATTGTAAATAAAATGTAATTTACAGTATAGTATTTTAATTAATATACAAATGATTTGATAATAATTCT
TATTTAACTATAATATATTGTGTTGGGTTGAATTAAAGGTCCGTATACTCCGGAATATTAATAGATCATG
GAGATAATTAAAATGATAACCATCTCGCAAATAAATAAGTATTTTACTGTTTTCGTAACAGTTTTGTAAT
AAAAAAACCTATAAATATTCCGGATTATTCATACCGTCCCACCATCGGGCGCGGATCCCGATGAGCGGCC
TGAACGATATTTTTGAAGCGCAGAAAATTGAATGGCATGAAGGCAGCGCTGGAGGTTCAGGTATGCCTCT
GCGACTTGATATCAAAAGAAAGCTAACTGCTAGATCTGATCGAGTTAAGAGTGTGGATCTGCATCCTACA
GAGCCATGGATGTTGGCAAGTCTTTACAATGGCAGTGTGTGTGTTTGGAATCATGAAACACAGACACTGG
TGAAGACATTTGAAGTATGTGATCTTCCTGTTCGAGCTGCAAAGTTTGTTGCAAGGAAGAATTGGGTTGT
GACAGGAGCGGATGACATGCAGATTAGAGTGTTCAATTACAATACTCTGGAGAGAGTTCATATGTTTGAA
GCACACTCAGACTACATTCGCTGTATTGCTGTTCATCCAACCCAGCCTTTCATTCTAACTAGCAGTGATG
ACATGCTTATTAAGCTCTGGGACTGGGATAAAAAATGGTCTTGCTCACAAGTGTTTGAAGGACACACCCA
TTATGTTATGCAGATTGTGATCAACCCCAAAGATAACAATCAGTTTGCCAGTGCCTCTTTGGACAGGACT
ATCAAGGTGTGGCAGTTGGGCTCTTCGTCACCAAACTTCACTTTGGAAGGACATGAGAAAGGCGTGAATT
GCATTGATTACTACAGTGGTGGGGACAAGCCATACCTCATTTCAGGTGCAGATGACCGTCTTGTTAAAAT
ATGGGATTATCAGAATAAAACATGTGTGCAGACACTGGAAGGACATGCCCAAAATGTGTCTTGTGCCAGC
TTTCATCCTGAGTTGCCAATCATTATCACAGGTTCAGAAGATGGAACAGTACGTATTTGGCATTCAAGCA
CCTACCGGCTTGAGAGCACACTGAATTATGGAATGGAGAGGGTATGGTGCGTGGCCAGTCTAAGAGGGTC
AAACAATGTCGCTTTGGGCTATGATGAAGGGAGCATCATTGTTAAGCTTGGTGGCGGAAGTGGACATCAC
CACCATCATCACTGATGAAGCTTGTCGAGAAGTACTAGAGGATCATAATCAGCCATACCACATTTGTAGA
GGTTTTACTTGCTTTAAAAAACCTCCCACACCTCCCCCTGAACCTGAAACATAAAATGAATGCAATTGTT
GTTGTTAACTTGTTTATTGCAGCTTATAATGGTTACAAATAAAGCAATAGCATCACAAATTTCACAAATA
AAGCATTTTTTTCACTGCATTCTAGTTGTGGTTTGTCCAAACTCATCAATGTATCTTATCATGTCTGGAT
CTGATCACTGCTTGAGCCTAGGAGATCCGAACCAGATAAGTGAAATCTAGTTCCAAACTATTTTGTCATT
TTTAATTTTCGTATTAGCTTACGACGCTACACCCAGTTCCCATCTATTTTGTCACTCTTCCCTAAATAAT
CCTTAAAAACTCCATTTCCACCCCTCCCAGTTCCCAACTATTTTGTCCGCCCACAGCGGGGCATTTTTCT
TCCTGTTATGTTTTTAATCAAACATCCTGCCAACTCCATGTGACAAACCGTCATCTTCGGCTACTTTTTC
TCTGTCACAGAATGAAAATTTTTCTGTCATCTCTTCGTTATTAATGTTTGTAATTGACTGAATATCAACG
CTTATTTGCAGCCTGAATGGCGAATGG
Features (pLannotate 1.2.2; 18 found; start..end, strand, type, name):
      2..456     +  rep_origin     f1 ori (sequence partly withheld): f1 bacteriophage origin of replication; arrow indicates direction of (+) strand synthesis
    482..586     +  promoter       AmpR promoter: bla
    587..1447    +  CDS            AmpR: β-lactamase; bla; confers resistance to ampicillin, carbenicillin, and related antibiotics
   1618..2206    +  rep_origin     ori: high-copy-number ColE1/pMB1/pBR322/pUC origin of replication
   2392..2443    -  misc_feature   bom (fragment): basis of mobility region from pBR322
   2511..2735    -  mobile_element Tn7R: mini-Tn7 element (right end of the Tn7 transposon) Tn7
   2802..3335    -  CDS            GmR: gentamycin acetyltransferase; aacC1; confers resistance to gentamycin
   3505..3533    -  promoter       Pc promoter: intI1 (promoter lies within the coding sequence); class 1 integron promoter
   3511..3870    -  CDS            YPR2_ECOLX (fragment): Protein predicted: Swiss-Prot protein existence level 4. From Escherichia coli.
   4041..4089    -  polyA_signal   HSV TK poly(A) signal: herpes simplex virus thymidine kinase polyadenylation signal (Cole and Stacy, 1985)
   4163..5125    -  CDS            birA: BIRA_ECOLI - Also known as bioR, dhbB. Experimental evidence at protein level: Swiss-Prot protein existence level 1. Acts both as a biotin--[acetyl-CoA-carboxylase] ligase and a biotin-operon repressor. In the presence of ATP, BirA activates biotin to form the BirA-biotinyl-5'-adenylate (BirA-bio-5'-AMP or holoBirA) complex. HoloBirA can either transfer the biotinyl moiety to the biotin carboxyl carrier protein (BCCP) subunit of acetyl-CoA carboxylase, or bind to the biotin operator site and inhibit transcription of the operon. From Escherichia coli (strain K12).
   5162..5271    -  promoter       p10 promoter: baculovirus promoter for expression in insect cells
   5295..5386    +  promoter       polyhedrin promoter: polh from Autographa californica; promoter for the baculovirus polyhedrin gene
   5503..6402    +  CDS            Copb2 (fragment): COPB2_MOUSE - Experimental evidence at protein level: Swiss-Prot protein existence level 1. This coatomer complex protein, essential for Golgi budding and vesicular trafficking, is a selective binding protein (RACK) for protein kinase C, epsilon type. It binds to Golgi membranes in a GTP- dependent manner. From Mus musculus (Mouse).
   6461..6544    +  CDS            large T antigen (fragment): large T antigen from SV40 (simian virus 40)
   6567..6701    +  polyA_signal   SV40 poly(A) signal: SV40 polyadenylation signal
   6730..6895    -  mobile_element Tn7L: mini-Tn7 element (left end of the Tn7 transposon) Tn7
   7058..7074    +  CDS            lacZα (fragment): LacZα fragment of β-galactosidase; lacZ fragment
