[The description below was written by a language model from this plasmid's Addgene catalogue record and pLannotate feature annotations shown in this document.]
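Description:
pFBD-BirA_COPB2:1-300 is a baculovirus transfer plasmid for insect-cell expression, built on pFBD-BirA, a modified pFastBac Dual backbone. It is propagated in E. coli through a high-copy ColE1/pUC-type origin with ampicillin resistance (β-lactamase), and it also carries an f1 origin. The expression region lies between the Tn7R and Tn7L ends of a mini-Tn7 element, together with a gentamicin acetyltransferase gene. In pFastBac-type systems this arrangement allows the whole cassette to be transposed into a baculovirus bacmid, with gentamicin selecting for the transposed segment, and the recombinant bacmid is then used to generate virus for infecting insect cells.

The dual-promoter design drives two divergent transcription units. The polyhedrin promoter expresses a 900 bp wild-type fragment of human COPB2 (beta'-COP, a coatomer subunit) covering residues M1 to G300, terminated by an SV40 poly(A) signal. The insert was derived from a Mammalian Gene Collection clone and introduced by ligation-independent cloning. The automated annotation labels this coding region by its match to mouse Copb2, but the catalogue entry specifies the human gene. The fragment is fused to an N-terminal biotin acceptor peptide and a C-terminal 6xHis tag, each joined through short glycine/serine linkers. On the opposite strand, the p10 promoter drives E. coli BirA biotin ligase, followed by an HSV TK poly(A) signal. Co-expressing BirA lets the acceptor peptide be biotinylated in the insect cells, giving a site-specifically biotinylated protein that can be purified through the His tag. The associated publication concerns evaluating the ligandability of WD40 repeat proteins, which suggests the construct was made to produce protein for ligand screening and binding studies, although the record does not name specific assays.
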