Addgene plasmid #210917: pFBD-BirA_COPB2:1-300
Purpose: Insect expression of human COPB2 fragment M1 to G300. N-terminal biotin acceptor peptide tag and C-terminal 6X His tag.
Depositing lab: Cheryl Arrowsmith. Depositing organization: University of Toronto. Publication: A Target Class Ligandability Evaluation of WD40 Repeat-Containing Proteins. Ackloo S, Li F, Szewczyk M, Seitova A, Loppnau P, Zeng H, Xu J, Ahmad S, Arnautova YA, Baghaie AJ, Beldar S, Bolotokova A, Centrella PA, Chau I, Clark MA, Cuozzo JW, Dehghani-Tafti S, Disch JS, Dong A, Dumas A, Feng JA, Ghiabi P, Gibson E, Gilmer J, Goldman B, Green SR, Guie MA, Guilinger JP, Harms N, Herasymenko O, Houliston S, Hutchinson A, Kearnes S, Keefe AD, Kimani SW, Kramer T, Kutera M, Kwak HA, Lento C, Li Y, Liu J, Loup J, Machado RAC, Mulhern CJ, Perveen S, Righetto GL, Riley P, Shrestha S, Sigel EA, Silva M, Sintchak MD, Slakman BL, Taylor RD, Thompson J, Torng W, Underkoffler C, von Rechenberg M, Walsh RT, Watson I, Wilson DJ, Wolf E, Yadav M, Yazdi AK, Zhang J, Zhang Y, Santhakumar V, Edwards AM, Barsyte-Lovejoy D, Schapira M, Brown PJ, Halabelian L, Arrowsmith CH. J Med Chem. 2025 Jan 23;68(2):1092-1112. doi: 10.1021/acs.jmedchem.4c02010. Epub 2024 Nov 4. PubMed 39495097.
Backbone
  Vector backbone: pFBD-BirA
  Backbone manufacturer: pFastBac Dual Modified
  Vector type: Insect Expression
  Selectable markers: Gentamicin
Growth in bacteria
  Bacterial resistance: Ampicillin, 100 μg/mL
  Growth temperature: 37°C
  Growth strain: DH5alpha
  Copy number: High Copy
Gene/Insert
  Gene/Insert name: COPB2:M1-G300
  Species: H. sapiens (human)
  Insert size (bp): 900
  Mutation: wild type
  Entrez Gene: COPB2 (a.k.a. MCPH19, OPDD, beta'-COP)
  Promoter: Polyhedrin
  Tag / fusion protein: MSGLNDIFEAQKIEWHEGSAGGSG (N terminal on insert); GGSGHHHHHH (C terminal on insert)
  Cloning method: Ligation Independent Cloning
  Sequencing primers: 5′ tattccggattattcataccg; 3′ ctctacaaatgtggtatggc
Resource information
  A portion of this plasmid was derived from a plasmid made by: Mammalian Gene Collection (BC000326)
Terms and licenses: Academic/Nonprofit Terms; Industry Terms: Not Available to Industry
Depositor comments: 5' Cloning Site: Kpn1 (destroyed), 3' Cloning Site: AatII (destroyed).
How to cite: pFBD-BirA_COPB2:1-300 was a gift from Cheryl Arrowsmith (Addgene plasmid # 210917 ; http://n2t.net/addgene:210917 ; RRID:Addgene_210917)
